>Addgene plasmid #209860 | Cyto-RA | addgene full sequence | sequence record 415454 | Addgene NGS Result
ATATATGGAGTTCCGCGTTACATAACTTACGGTAAATGGCCCGCCTGGCTGACCGCCCAACGACCCCCGC
CCATTGACGTCAATAATGACGTATGTTCCCATAGTAACGCCAATAGGGACTTTCCATTGACGTCAATGGG
TGGAGTATTTACGGTAAACTGCCCACTTGGCAGTACATCAAGTGTATCATATGCCAAGTACGCCCCCTAT
TGACGTCAATGACGGTAAATGGCCCGCCTGGCATTATGCCCAGTACATGACCTTATGGGACTTTCCTACT
TGGCAGTACATCTACGTATTAGTCATCGCTATTACCATGGTGATGCGGTTTTGGCAGTACATCAATGGGC
GTGGATAGCGGTTTGACTCACGGGGATTTCCAAGTCTCCACCCCATTGACGTCAATGGGAGTTTGTTTTG
GCACCAAAATCAACGGGACTTTCCAAAATGTCGTAACAACTCCGCCCCATTGACGCAAATGGGCGGTAGG
CGTGTACGGTGGGAGGTCTATATAAGCAGAGCTGGTTTAGTGAACCGTCAGATCCGCTAGCGTGCCGCCA
CCATGGCCTCGAGAATGAACCTGGTGGACCTCCAAAAGAAGCTGGAGGAGCTGGAGCTGGACGAGCAGCA
GATGGTGAGCAAGAGCGAGGAGGTCATCAAAGAGTTCATGCGCTTCAAGGTGCGCTTGGAGGGCTCCATG
AACGGCCACGAGTTCGAGATCGAGGGCGAGGGCGAGGGCCGCCCCTACGAGGGCACCCAGACCGCCAAGC
TGAAGGTGACCAAGGGCGGCCCCCTGCCCTTCGCCTGGGACATCCTGTCCCCCCAGATCATGTACGGCTC
CAAGGCGTACGTGAAGCACCCCGCCGACGTCCCCGATTACATGAAGCTGTCCTTCCCCGAGGGCTTCAAG
TGGGAGCGCGTGATGCACTTCGAGGACGGCGGTCTGGTGACCGTGACTCAGGACACCTCCCTGCAGGACG
GCACGCTGATCTACAAGGTGAAGATGCGCGGCACCAACTTCCCCCCCGACGGCCCCGTAATGCAGAAGAA
GACCTTGGGCTGGGATTATGCCACCGAGCGCCTGTACCCCGAAGACGGCGTGCTGAAGGGCGAGCTTCTG
GGGCGCCTGAAGCTGAAGGACGGCGGCCTCAACCTGGTGGAGTTCAAGACCATCTACATGGCCAAGAAGC
CCGTGCAACTGCCCGGCTACTACTTCGTGGACACCAAGCTGGGCATCACCTCCCACAACGAGGACTACAC
CATCGTGGAACAGTACGAGCGCTCCGAGGGCCGCCACCACCTGGGCATGGACGAGCTGTACAAGGGTACC
TAATAGAAGCTTGGTAAACCGCTGATCAGCCTCGACTGCAGTCGACGGTACCGCGGGCCCGGGATCCACC
GGATCTAGATAACTGATCATAATCAGCCATACCACATTTGTAGAGGTTTTACTTGCTTTAAAAAACCTCC
CACACCTCCCCCTGAACCTGAAACATAAAATGAATGCAATTGTTGTTGTTAACTTGTTTATTGCAGCTTA
TAATGGTTACAAATAAAGCAATAGCATCACAAATTTCACAAATAAAGCATTTTTTTCACTGCATTCTAGT
TGTGGTTTGTCCAAACTCATCAATGTATCTTAACGCGTAAATTGTAAGCGTTAATATTTTGTTAAAATTC
GCGTTAAATTTTTGTTAAATCAGCTCATTTTTTAACCAATAGGCCGAAATCGGCAAAATCCCTTATAAAT
CAAAAGAATAGACCGAGATAGGGT
[37 nt withheld, positions 1775-1811]
AAAGAACGTGGACTCCAACGTCAAAGG
[49 nt withheld, positions 1839-1887]
T
[91 nt withheld, positions 1889-1979]
G
[124 nt withheld, positions 1981-2104]
CAGGTGGCACTTTTCGGGGAAATGTGCGCGGAACCCCTATTTGTTTATTTTTCTAAATACATTCAAATAT
GTATCCGCTCATGAGACAATAACCCTGATAAATGCTTCAATAATATTGAAAAAGGAAGAGTCCTGAGGCG
GAAAGAACCAGCTGTGGAATGTGTGTCAGTTAGGGTGTGGAAAGTCCCCAGGCTCCCCAGCAGGCAGAAG
TATGCAAAGCATGCATCTCAATTAGTCAGCAACCAGGTGTGGAAAGTCCCCAGGCTCCCCAGCAGGCAGA
AGTATGCAAAGCATGCATCTCAATTAGTCAGCAACCATAGTCCCGCCCCTAACTCCGCCCATCCCGCCCC
TAACTCCGCCCAGTTCCGCCCATTCTCCGCCCCATGGCTGACTAATTTTTTTTATTTATGCAGAGGCCGA
GGCCGCCTCGGCCTCTGAGCTATTCCAGAAGTAGTGAGGAGGCTTTTTTGGAGGCCTAGGCTTTTGCAAA
GATCGATCAAGAGACAGGATGAGGATCGTTTCGCATGATTGAACAAGATGGATTGCACGCAGGTTCTCCG
GCCGCTTGGGTGGAGAGGCTATTCGGCTATGACTGGGCACAACAGACAATCGGCTGCTCTGATGCCGCCG
TGTTCCGGCTGTCAGCGCAGGGGCGCCCGGTTCTTTTTGTCAAGACCGACCTGTCCGGTGCCCTGAATGA
ACTGCAAGACGAGGCAGCGCGGCTATCGTGGCTGGCCACGACGGGCGTTCCTTGCGCAGCTGTGCTCGAC
GTTGTCACTGAAGCGGGAAGGGACTGGCTGCTATTGGGCGAAGTGCCGGGGCAGGATCTCCTGTCATCTC
ACCTTGCTCCTGCCGAGAAAGTATCCATCATGGCTGATGCAATGCGGCGGCTGCATACGCTTGATCCGGC
TACCTGCCCATTCGACCACCAAGCGAAACATCGCATCGAGCGAGCACGTACTCGGATGGAAGCCGGTCTT
GTCGATCAGGATGATCTGGACGAAGAGCATCAGGGGCTCGCGCCAGCCGAACTGTTCGCCAGGCTCAAGG
CGAGCATGCCCGACGGCGAGGATCTCGTCGTGACCCATGGCGATGCCTGCTTGCCGAATATCATGGTGGA
AAATGGCCGCTTTTCTGGATTCATCGACTGTGGCCGGCTGGGTGTGGCGGACCGCTATCAGGACATAGCG
TTGGCTACCCGTGATATTGCTGAAGAGCTTGGCGGCGAATGGGCTGACCGCTTCCTCGTGCTTTACGGTA
TCGCCGCTCCCGATTCGCAGCGCATCGCCTTCTATCGCCTTCTTGACGAGTTCTTCTGAGCGGGACTCTG
GGGTTCGAAATGACCGACCAAGCGACGCCCAACCTGCCATCACGAGATTTCGATTCCACCGCCGCCTTCT
ATGAAAGGTTGGGCTTCGGAATCGTTTTCCGGGACGCCGGCTGGATGATCCTCCAGCGCGGGGATCTCAT
GCTGGAGTTCTTCGCCCACCCTAGGGGGAGGCTAACTGAAACACGGAAGGAGACAATACCGGAAGGAACC
CGCGCTATGACGGCAATAAAAAGACAGAATAAAACGCACGGTGTTGGGTCGTTTGTTCATAAACGCGGGG
TTCGGTCCCAGGGCTGGCACTCTGTCGATACCCCACCGAGACCCCATTGGGGCCAATACGCCCGCGTTTC
TTCCTTTTCCCCACCCCACCCCCCAAGTTCGGGTGAAGGCCCAGGGCTCGCAGCCAACGTCGGGGCGGCA
GGCCCTGCCATAGCCTCAGGTTACTCATATATACTTTAGATTGATTTAAAACTTCATTTTTAATTTAAAA
GGATCTAGGTGAAGATCCTTTTTGATAATCTCATGACCAAAATCCCTTAACGTGAGTTTTCGTTCCACTG
AGCGTCAGACCCCGTAGAAAAGATCAAAGGATCTTCTTGAGATCCTTTTTTTCTGCGCGTAATCTGCTGC
TTGCAAACAAAAAAACCACCGCTACCAGCGGTGGTTTGTTTGCCGGATCAAGAGCTACCAACTCTTTTTC
CGAAGGTAACTGGCTTCAGCAGAGCGCAGATACCAAATACTGTTCTTCTAGTGTAGCCGTAGTTAGGCCA
CCACTTCAAGAACTCTGTAGCACCGCCTACATACCTCGCTCTGCTAATCCTGTTACCAGTGGCTGCTGCC
AGTGGCGATAAGTCGTGTCTTACCGGGTTGGACTCAAGACGATAGTTACCGGATAAGGCGCAGCGGTCGG
GCTGAACGGGGGGTTCGTGCACACAGCCCAGCTTGGAGCGAACGACCTACACCGAACTGAGATACCTACA
GCGTGAGCTATGAGAAAGCGCCACGCTTCCCGAAGGGAGAAAGGCGGACAGGTATCCGGTAAGCGGCAGG
GTCGGAACAGGAGAGCGCACGAGGGAGCTTCCAGGGGGAAACGCCTGGTATCTTTATAGTCCTGTCGGGT
TTCGCCACCTCTGACTTGAGCGTCGATTTTTGTGATGCTCGTCAGGGGGGCGGAGCCTATGGAAAAACGC
CAGCAACGCGGCCTTTTTACGGTTCCTGGCCTTTTGCTGGCCTTTTGCTCACATGTTCTTTCCTGCGTTA
TCCCCTGATTCTGTGGATAACCGTATTACCGCCATGCATTAGTTATTAATAGTAATCAATTACGGGGTCA
TTAGTTCATAGCCC
Features (pLannotate 1.2.2; 16 found; start..end, strand, type, name):
     16..319     +  enhancer       CMV enhancer: human cytomegalovirus immediate early enhancer
    320..523     +  promoter       CMV promoter: human cytomegalovirus (CMV) immediate early promoter
    566..631     +  CDS            MAP2K2 (fragment): MP2K2_HUMAN - Also known as MEK2, MKK2, PRKMK2. Experimental evidence at protein level: Swiss-Prot protein existence level 1. Catalyzes the concomitant phosphorylation of a threonine and a tyrosine residue in a Thr-Glu-Tyr sequence located in MAP kinases. Activates the ERK1 and ERK2 MAP kinases (By similarity). Activates BRAF in a KSR1 or KSR2-dependent manner; by binding to KSR1 or KSR2 releases the inhibitory intramolecular interaction between KSR1 or KSR2 protein kinase and N-terminal domains which promotes KSR1 or KSR2-BRAF dimerization and BRAF activation (PubMed:29433126). From Homo sapi
    632..1324    +  CDS            dTomato: dTomato is a basic (constitutively fluorescent) orange fluorescent protein published in 2004, derived from Discosoma sp.. It is reported to be a somewhat slowly-maturing dimer with low acid sensitivity.
   1366..1397    +  misc_feature   MCS (fragment): multiple cloning site
   1414..1498    +  CDS            large T antigen (fragment): large T antigen from SV40 (simian virus 40)
   1521..1642    +  polyA_signal   SV40 poly(A) signal: SV40 polyadenylation signal
   1676..2104    -  rep_origin     f1 ori (sequence partly withheld): f1 bacteriophage origin of replication; arrow indicates direction of (+) strand synthesis
   2131..2235    +  promoter       AmpR promoter: bla
   2237..2594    +  promoter       SV40 promoter: SV40 enhancer and early promoter
   2629..3423    +  CDS            NeoR/KanR: aminoglycoside phosphotransferase from Tn5; aph(3')-II (or nptII); confers resistance to neomycin, kanamycin, and G418 (Geneticin®)
   3444..3596    +  CDS            ble (fragment): BLE_KLEPN - Experimental evidence at protein level: Swiss-Prot protein existence level 1. Binding protein with a strong affinity to the bleomycin family of antibiotics. Binds to CL990; an antimitotic-antibiotic compound. From Klebsiella pneumoniae.
   3655..3702    +  polyA_signal   HSV TK poly(A) signal: herpes simplex virus thymidine kinase polyadenylation signal (Cole and Stacy, 1985)
   3793..3809    -  polyA_signal   bGH poly(A) signal (fragment): bovine growth hormone polyadenylation signal
   4031..4619    +  rep_origin     ori: high-copy-number ColE1/pMB1/pBR322/pUC origin of replication
   4734..4778    +  enhancer       CMV enhancer (fragment): human cytomegalovirus immediate early enhancer
