[The description below was written by a language model from this plasmid's Addgene catalogue record and pLannotate feature annotations shown in this document.]
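Description:
Cyto-RA is a mammalian expression plasmid built on the mEmerald-C1 backbone, in which the mEmerald coding sequence was replaced by Gibson assembly with ddRFP A, the "A" copy of a synthetic dimerization-dependent red fluorescent protein pair. The open reading frame is driven by the human CMV immediate-early enhancer and promoter and terminated by an SV40 polyadenylation signal. An N-terminal nuclear export signal is fused to ddRFP A. The automated annotation labels this short leader as a fragment of human MAP2K2 (MEK2), consistent with a MEK-type NES, and labels the fluorescent protein itself as dTomato, reflecting the close sequence relationship between ddRFP A and the Discosoma-derived dimeric red proteins rather than the presence of actual dTomato. A remnant of the C1 multiple cloning site lies downstream of the coding sequence.

The plasmid is propagated in E. coli at high copy from a ColE1/pUC-type origin and also carries an f1 phage origin. A single NeoR/KanR (Tn5 aminoglycoside phosphotransferase) gene is served by tandem bacterial (bla) and SV40 early promoters and followed by an HSV TK polyadenylation signal, giving kanamycin selection in bacteria and the option of G418 selection in mammalian cells.

The construct belongs to the Contact-FP toolkit for visualizing membrane contact site dynamics. ddRFP A fluoresces only weakly on its own and brightens on heterodimerization with its non-fluorescent B partner. The NES keeps this untargeted copy in the cytosol, so Cyto-RA most plausibly serves as a soluble cytosolic counterpart or control alongside organelle-anchored partners, although the record does not spell out its specific role.
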