Addgene plasmid #209860: Cyto-RA
Depositing lab: Sarah Cohen. Publication: Contact-FP: A Dimerization-Dependent Fluorescent Protein Toolkit for Visualizing Membrane Contact Site Dynamics. Miner GE, Smith SY, Showalter WK, So CM, Ragusa JV, Powers AE, Zanellati MC, Hsu CH, Marchan MF, Cohen S. Contact (Thousand Oaks). 2024 Feb 4;7:25152564241228911. doi: 10.1177/25152564241228911. eCollection 2024 Jan-Dec. PubMed 38327561.
Backbone
  Vector backbone: mEmerald-C1
  Vector type: Mammalian Expression
Growth in bacteria
  Bacterial resistance: Kanamycin, 50 μg/mL
  Growth temperature: 37°C
  Growth strain: DH5alpha
  Copy number: High Copy
Gene/Insert
  Gene/Insert name: ddRFP A
  Species: Synthetic
  Promoter: CMV
  Tag / fusion protein: NES sequence NLVDLQKKLEELELDEQQ (N terminal on insert)
  Cloning method: Gibson Cloning
Terms and licenses: Academic/Nonprofit Terms; Industry Terms: Not Available to Industry
Depositor comments: mEmerald was replaced with ddRFP A
How to cite: Cyto-RA was a gift from Sarah Cohen (Addgene plasmid # 209860 ; http://n2t.net/addgene:209860 ; RRID:Addgene_209860)
