>Addgene plasmid #209860 | Cyto-RA | depositor partial sequence | sequence record 409249 | ddRFP A gene
ATGGTGAGCAAGAGCGAGGAGGTCATCAAAGAGTTCATGCGCTTCAAGGTGCGCTTGGAGGGCTCCATGA
ACGGCCACGAGTTCGAGATCGAGGGCGAGGGCGAGGGCCGCCCCTACGAGGGCACCCAGACCGCCAAGCT
GAAGGTGACCAAGGGCGGCCCCCTGCCCTTCGCCTGGGACATCCTGTCCCCCCAGATCATGTACGGCTCC
AAGGCGTACGTGAAGCACCCCGCCGACGTCCCCGATTACATGAAGCTGTCCTTCCCCGAGGGCTTCAAGT
GGGAGCGCGTGATGCACTTCGAGGACGGCGGTCTGGTGACCGTGACTCAGGACACCTCCCTGCAGGACGG
CACGCTGATCTACAAGGTGAAGATGCGCGGCACCAACTTCCCCCCCGACGGCCCCGTAATGCAGAAGAAG
ACCTTGGGCTGGGATTATGCCACCGAGCGCCTGTACCCCGAAGACGGCGTGCTGAAGGGCGAGCTTCTGG
GGCGCCTGAAGCTGAAGGACGGCGGCCTCAACCTGGTGGAGTTCAAGACCATCTACATGGCCAAGAAGCC
CGTGCAACTGCCCGGCTACTACTTCGTGGACACCAAGCTGGGCATCACCTCCCACAACGAGGACTACACC
ATCGTGGAACAGTACGAGCGCTCCGAGGGCCGCCACCACCTGGGCATGGACGAGCTGTACAAG
