>Addgene plasmid #209860 | Cyto-RA | depositor partial sequence | sequence record 409250 | NES Sequence
AACCTGGTGGACCTCCAAAAGAAGCTGGAGGAGCTGGAGCTGGACGAGCAGCAG
